>Addgene plasmid #21948 | pCAG-mGFP-Actin | addgene full sequence | sequence record 122868 | Addgene NGS results
CATGCATTAGTTATTAATAGTAATCAATTACGGGGTCATTAGTTCATAGCCCATATATGGAGTTCCGCGT
TACATAACTTACGGTAAATGGCCCGCCTGGCTGACCGCCCAACGACCCCCGCCCATTGACGTCAATAATG
ACGTATGTTCCCATAGTAACGCCAATAGGGACTTTCCATTGACGTCAATGGGTGGAGTATTTACGGTAAA
CTGCCCACTTGGCAGTACATCAAGTGTATCATATGCCAAGTACGCCCCCTATTGACGTCAATGACGGTAA
ATGGCCCGCCTGGCATTATGCCCAGTACATGACCTTATGGGACTTTCCTACTTGGCAGTACATCTACGTA
TTAGTCATCGCTATTACCATGGTCGAGGTGAGCCCCACGTTCTGCTTCACTCTCCCCATCTCCCCCCCCT
CCCCACCCCCAATTTTGTATTTATTTATTTTTTAATTATTTTGTGCAGCGATGGGGGCGGGGGGGGGGGG
GGGGCGCGCGCCAGGCGGGGCGGGGCGGGGCGAGGGGCGGGGCGGGGCGAGGCGGAGAGGTGCGGCGGCA
GCCAATCAGAGCGGCGCGCTCCGAAAGTTTCCTTTTATGGCGAGGCGGCGGCGGCGGCGGCCCTATAAAA
AGCGAAGCGCGCGGCGGGCGGGAGTCGCTGCGCGCTGCCTTCGCCCCGTGCCCCGCTCCGCCGCCGCCTC
GCGCCGCCCGCCCCGGCTCTGACTGACCGCGTTACTCCCACAGGTGAGCGGGCGGGACGGCCCTTCTCCT
CCGGGCTGTAATTAGCGCTTGGTTTAATGACGGCTTGTTTCTTTTCTGTGGCTGCGTGAAAGCCTTGAGG
GGCTCCGGGAGGGCCCTTTGTGCGGGGGGAGCGGCTCGGGGGGTGCGTGCGTGTGTGTGTGCGTGGGGAG
CGCCGCGTGCGGCTCCGCGCTGCCCGGCGGCTGTGAGCGCTGCGGGCGCGGCGCGGGGCTTTGTGCGCTC
CGCAGTGTGCGCGAGGGGAGCGCGGCCGGGGGCGGTGCCCCGCGGTGCGGGGGGGGCTGCGAGGGGAACA
AAGGCTGCGTGCGGGGTGTGTGCGTGGGGGGGTGAGCAGGGGGTGTGGGCGCGTCGGTCGGGCTGCAACC
CCCCCTGCACCCCCCTCCCCGAGTTGCTGAGCACGGCCCGGCTTCGGGTGCGGGGCTCCGTACGGGGCGT
GGCGCGGGGCTCGCCGTGCCGGGCGGGGGGTGGCGGCAGGTGGGGGTGCCGGGCGGGGCGGGGCCGCCTC
GGGCCGGGGAGGGCTCGGGGGAGGGGCGCGGCGGCCCCCGGAGCGCCGGCGGCTGTCGAGGCGCGGCGAG
CCGCAGCCATTGCCTTTTATGGTAATCGTGCGAGAGGGCGCAGGGACTTCCTTTGTCCCAAATCTGTGCG
GAGCCGAAATCTGGGAGGCGCCGCCGCACCCCCTCTAGCGGGCGCGGGGCGAAGCGGTGCGGCGCCGGCA
GGAAGGAAATGGGCGGGGAGGGCCTTCGTGCGTCGCCGCGCCGCCGTCCCCTTCTCCCTCTCCAGCCTCG
GGGCTGTCCGCGGGGGGACGGCTGCCTTCGGGGGGGACGGGGCAGGGCGGGGTTCGGCTTCTGGCGTGTG
ACCGGCGGCTCTAGCTAGAGCCTCTGCTAACCATGTTCATGCCTTCTTCTTTTTCCTACAGCTCCTGGGC
AACGTGCTGGTTATTGTGCTGTCTCATCATTTTGGCAAAGAATTGGCTAGCGCTACCGGTCGCCACCATG
GTGAGCAAGGGCGAGGAGCTGTTCACCGGGGTGGTGCCCATCCTGGTCGAGCTGGACGGCGACGTAAACG
GCCACAAGTTCAGCGTGTCCGGCGAGGGCGAGGGCGATGCCACCTACGGCAAGCTGACCCTGAAGTTCAT
CTGCACCACCGGCAAGCTGCCCGTGCCCTGGCCCACCCTCGTGACCACCCTGACCTACGGCGTGCAGTGC
TTCAGCCGCTACCCCGACCACATGAAGCAGCACGACTTCTTCAAGTCCGCCATGCCCGAAGGCTACGTCC
AGGAGCGCACCATCTTCTTCAAGGACGACGGCAACTACAAGACCCGCGCCGAGGTGAAGTTCGAGGGCGA
CACCCTGGTGAACCGCATCGAGCTGAAGGGCATCGACTTCAAGGAGGACGGCAACATCCTGGGGCACAAG
CTGGAGTACAACTACAACAGCCACAACGTCTATATCATGGCCGACAAGCAGAAGAACGGCATCAAGGTGA
ACTTCAAGATCCGCCACAACATCGAGGACGGCAGCGTGCAGCTCGCCGACCACTACCAGCAGAACACCCC
CATCGGCGACGGCCCCGTGCTGCTGCCCGACAACCACTACCTGAGCACCCAGTCCAAGCTGAGCAAAGAC
CCCAACGAGAAGCGCGATCACATGGTCCTGCTGGAGTTCGTGACCGCCGCCGGGATCACTCTCGGCATGG
ACGAGCTGTACAAGTCCGGACTCAGATCTCGAGCTATGGATGATGATATCGCCGCGCTCGTCGTCGACAA
CGGCTCCGGCATGTGCAAGGCCGGCTTCGCGGGCGACGATGCCCCCCGGGCCGTCTTCCCCTCCATCGTG
GGGCGCCCCAGGCACCAGGGCGTGATGGTGGGCATGGGTCAGAAGGATTCCTATGTGGGCGACGAGGCCC
AGAGCAAGAGAGGCATCCTCACCCTGAAGTACCCCATCGAGCACGGCATCGTCACCAACTGGGACGACAT
GGAGAAAATCTGGCACCACACCTTCTACAATGAGCTGCGTGTGGCTCCCGAGGAGCACCCCGTGCTGCTG
ACCGAGGCCCCCCTGAACCCCAAGGCCAACCGCGAGAAGATGACCCAGATCATGTTTGAGACCTTCAACA
CCCCAGCCATGTACGTTGCTATCCAGGCTGTGCTATCCCTGTACGCCTCTGGCCGTACCACTGGCATCGT
GATGGACTCCGGTGACGGGGTCACCCACACTGTGCCCATCTACGAGGGGTATGCCCTCCCCCATGCCATC
CTGCGTCTGGACCTGGCTGGCCGGGACCTGACTGACTACCTCATGAAGATCCTCACCGAGCGCGGCTACA
GCTTCACCACCACGGCCGAGCGGGAAATCGTGCGTGACATTAAGGAGAAGCTGTGCTACGTCGCCCTGGA
CTTCGAGCAAGAGATGGCCACGGCTGCTTCCAGCTCCTCCCTGGAGAAGAGCTACGAGCTGCCTGACGGC
CAGGTCATCACCATTGGCAATGAGCGGTTCCGCTGCCCTGAGGCACTCTTCCAGCCTTCCTTCCTGGGCA
TGGAGTCCTGTGGCATCCACGAAACTACCTTCAACTCCATCATGAAGTGTGACGTGGACATCCGCAAAGA
CCTGTACGCCAACACAGTGCTGTCTGGCGGCACCACCATGTACCCTGGCATTGCCGACAGGATGCAGAAG
GAGATCACTGCCCTGGCACCCAGCACAATGAAGATCAAGATCATTGCTCCTCCTGAGCGCAAGTACTCCG
TGTGGATCGGCGGCTCCATCCTGGCCTCGCTGTCCACCTTCCAGCAGATGTGGATCAGCAAGCAGGAGTA
TGACGAGTCCGGCCCCTCCATCGTCCACCGCAAATGCTTCTAGGGATCCACCGGATCTAGATAACTGATC
ATAATCAGCCATACCACATTTGTAGAGGTTTTACTTGCTTTAAAAAACCTCCCACACCTCCCCCTGAACC
TGAAACATAAAATGAATGCAATTGTTGTTGTTAACTTGTTTATTGCAGCTTATAATGGTTACAAATAAAG
CAATAGCATCACAAATTTCACAAATAAAGCATTTTTTTCACTGCATTCTAGTTGTGGTTTGTCCAAACTC
ATCAATGTATCTTAACGCGTAAATTGTAAGCGTTAATATTTTGTTAAAATTCGCGTTAAATTTTTGTTAA
ATCAGCTCATTTTTTAACCAATAGGCCGAAATCGGCAAAATCCCTTATAAATCAAAAGAATAGACCGAGA
TAGGGT
[37 nt withheld, positions 3997-4033]
AAAGAACGTGGACTCCAACGTCAAAGG
[49 nt withheld, positions 4061-4109]
T
[91 nt withheld, positions 4111-4201]
G
[124 nt withheld, positions 4203-4326]
CAGGTGGCACTTTTCGGGGAAATGTGCGCGGAACCCCTATTTGTTTATTTTTCTAAATACATTCAAATAT
GTATCCGCTCATGAGACAATAACCCTGATAAATGCTTCAATAATATTGAAAAAGGAAGAGTCCTGAGGCG
GAAAGAACCAGCTGTGGAATGTGTGTCAGTTAGGGTGTGGAAAGTCCCCAGGCTCCCCAGCAGGCAGAAG
TATGCAAAGCATGCATCTCAATTAGTCAGCAACCAGGTGTGGAAAGTCCCCAGGCTCCCCAGCAGGCAGA
AGTATGCAAAGCATGCATCTCAATTAGTCAGCAACCATAGTCCCGCCCCTAACTCCGCCCATCCCGCCCC
TAACTCCGCCCAGTTCCGCCCATTCTCCGCCCCATGGCTGACTAATTTTTTTTATTTATGCAGAGGCCGA
GGCCGCCTCGGCCTCTGAGCTATTCCAGAAGTAGTGAGGAGGCTTTTTTGGAGGCCTAGGCTTTTGCAAA
GATCGATCAAGAGACAGGATGAGGATCGTTTCGCATGATTGAACAAGATGGATTGCACGCAGGTTCTCCG
GCCGCTTGGGTGGAGAGGCTATTCGGCTATGACTGGGCACAACAGACAATCGGCTGCTCTGATGCCGCCG
TGTTCCGGCTGTCAGCGCAGGGGCGCCCGGTTCTTTTTGTCAAGACCGACCTGTCCGGTGCCCTGAATGA
ACTGCAAGACGAGGCAGCGCGGCTATCGTGGCTGGCCACGACGGGCGTTCCTTGCGCAGCTGTGCTCGAC
GTTGTCACTGAAGCGGGAAGGGACTGGCTGCTATTGGGCGAAGTGCCGGGGCAGGATCTCCTGTCATCTC
ACCTTGCTCCTGCCGAGAAAGTATCCATCATGGCTGATGCAATGCGGCGGCTGCATACGCTTGATCCGGC
TACCTGCCCATTCGACCACCAAGCGAAACATCGCATCGAGCGAGCACGTACTCGGATGGAAGCCGGTCTT
GTCGATCAGGATGATCTGGACGAAGAGCATCAGGGGCTCGCGCCAGCCGAACTGTTCGCCAGGCTCAAGG
CGAGCATGCCCGACGGCGAGGATCTCGTCGTGACCCATGGCGATGCCTGCTTGCCGAATATCATGGTGGA
AAATGGCCGCTTTTCTGGATTCATCGACTGTGGCCGGCTGGGTGTGGCGGACCGCTATCAGGACATAGCG
TTGGCTACCCGTGATATTGCTGAAGAGCTTGGCGGCGAATGGGCTGACCGCTTCCTCGTGCTTTACGGTA
TCGCCGCTCCCGATTCGCAGCGCATCGCCTTCTATCGCCTTCTTGACGAGTTCTTCTGAGCGGGACTCTG
GGGTTCGAAATGACCGACCAAGCGACGCCCAACCTGCCATCACGAGATTTCGATTCCACCGCCGCCTTCT
ATGAAAGGTTGGGCTTCGGAATCGTTTTCCGGGACGCCGGCTGGATGATCCTCCAGCGCGGGGATCTCAT
GCTGGAGTTCTTCGCCCACCCTAGGGGGAGGCTAACTGAAACACGGAAGGAGACAATACCGGAAGGAACC
CGCGCTATGACGGCAATAAAAAGACAGAATAAAACGCACGGTGTTGGGTCGTTTGTTCATAAACGCGGGG
TTCGGTCCCAGGGCTGGCACTCTGTCGATACCCCACCGAGACCCCATTGGGGCCAATACGCCCGCGTTTC
TTCCTTTTCCCCACCCCACCCCCCAAGTTCGGGTGAAGGCCCAGGGCTCGCAGCCAACGTCGGGGCGGCA
GGCCCTGCCATAGCCTCAGGTTACTCATATATACTTTAGATTGATTTAAAACTTCATTTTTAATTTAAAA
GGATCTAGGTGAAGATCCTTTTTGATAATCTCATGACCAAAATCCCTTAACGTGAGTTTTCGTTCCACTG
AGCGTCAGACCCCGTAGAAAAGATCAAAGGATCTTCTTGAGATCCTTTTTTTCTGCGCGTAATCTGCTGC
TTGCAAACAAAAAAACCACCGCTACCAGCGGTGGTTTGTTTGCCGGATCAAGAGCTACCAACTCTTTTTC
CGAAGGTAACTGGCTTCAGCAGAGCGCAGATACCAAATACTGTTCTTCTAGTGTAGCCGTAGTTAGGCCA
CCACTTCAAGAACTCTGTAGCACCGCCTACATACCTCGCTCTGCTAATCCTGTTACCAGTGGCTGCTGCC
AGTGGCGATAAGTCGTGTCTTACCGGGTTGGACTCAAGACGATAGTTACCGGATAAGGCGCAGCGGTCGG
GCTGAACGGGGGGTTCGTGCACACAGCCCAGCTTGGAGCGAACGACCTACACCGAACTGAGATACCTACA
GCGTGAGCTATGAGAAAGCGCCACGCTTCCCGAAGGGAGAAAGGCGGACAGGTATCCGGTAAGCGGCAGG
GTCGGAACAGGAGAGCGCACGAGGGAGCTTCCAGGGGGAAACGCCTGGTATCTTTATAGTCCTGTCGGGT
TTCGCCACCTCTGACTTGAGCGTCGATTTTTGTGATGCTCGTCAGGGGGGCGGAGCCTATGGAAAAACGC
CAGCAACGCGGCCTTTTTACGGTTCCTGGCCTTTTGCTGGCCTTTTGCTCACATGTTCTTTCCTGCGTTA
TCCCCTGATTCTGTGGATAACCGTATTACCGC
Features (pLannotate 1.2.2; 16 found; start..end, strand, type, name):
     68..371     +  enhancer       CMV enhancer: human cytomegalovirus immediate early enhancer
    373..650     +  promoter       chicken β-actin promoter: No description available
    651..1671    +  intron         chimeric intron: chimera between introns from chicken β-actin and rabbit β-globin
   1748..2464    +  CDS            mEGFP: mEGFP is a basic (constitutively fluorescent) green fluorescent protein published in 2002, derived from Aequorea victoria. It has moderate acid sensitivity.
   2465..2485    +  misc_feature   MCS (fragment): multiple cloning site
   2486..3610    +  CDS            ACTB: ACTB_BOVIN - Experimental evidence at protein level: Swiss-Prot protein existence level 1. Actin is a highly conserved protein that polymerizes to produce filaments that form cross-linked networks in the cytoplasm of cells. Actin exists in both monomeric (G-actin) and polymeric (F-actin) forms, both forms playing key functions, such as cell motility and contraction. In addition to their role in the cytoplasmic cytoskeleton, G- and F-actin also localize in the nucleus, and regulate gene transcription and motility and repair of damaged DNA. From Bos taurus (Bovine).
   3636..3720    +  CDS            large T antigen (fragment): large T antigen from SV40 (simian virus 40)
   3743..3864    +  polyA_signal   SV40 poly(A) signal: SV40 polyadenylation signal
   3898..4326    -  rep_origin     f1 ori (sequence partly withheld): f1 bacteriophage origin of replication; arrow indicates direction of (+) strand synthesis
   4353..4457    +  promoter       AmpR promoter: bla
   4459..4816    +  promoter       SV40 promoter: SV40 enhancer and early promoter
   4851..5645    +  CDS            NeoR/KanR: aminoglycoside phosphotransferase from Tn5; aph(3')-II (or nptII); confers resistance to neomycin, kanamycin, and G418 (Geneticin®)
   5666..5818    +  CDS            ble (fragment): BLE_KLEPN - Experimental evidence at protein level: Swiss-Prot protein existence level 1. Binding protein with a strong affinity to the bleomycin family of antibiotics. Binds to CL990; an antimitotic-antibiotic compound. From Klebsiella pneumoniae.
   5877..5924    +  polyA_signal   HSV TK poly(A) signal: herpes simplex virus thymidine kinase polyadenylation signal (Cole and Stacy, 1985)
   6015..6031    -  polyA_signal   bGH poly(A) signal (fragment): bovine growth hormone polyadenylation signal
   6253..6841    +  rep_origin     ori: high-copy-number ColE1/pMB1/pBR322/pUC origin of replication
