[The description below was written by a language model from this plasmid's Addgene catalogue record and pLannotate feature annotations shown in this document.]
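Description:
pCAG-mGFP-Actin is a mammalian expression plasmid of about 6.9 kb, built on a pCAG backbone, that produces human β-actin (ACTB) fused at its N-terminus to monomeric EGFP. Transcription is driven by the composite CAG promoter, which here consists of the human cytomegalovirus immediate-early enhancer, the chicken β-actin promoter and a chimeric chicken β-actin/rabbit β-globin intron. This arrangement gives strong constitutive expression in many mammalian cell types, including neurons. The mEGFP coding sequence is followed by a short remnant of a multiple cloning site that acts as a linker, then the actin open reading frame, which was inserted between BglII and BamHI sites. An SV40 polyadenylation signal terminates the transcript. The automated annotation matched the actin sequence to the bovine protein, which reflects how highly conserved β-actin is. The catalogue entry gives the species as human.

The plasmid is propagated in E. coli through a high-copy ColE1/pUC-type origin and selected with kanamycin. The Tn5 NeoR/KanR gene sits behind tandem bacterial (bla) and SV40 early promoters and ends with an HSV TK polyadenylation signal. The same cassette can therefore confer G418 resistance in mammalian cells. An f1 origin is also present. The short large T antigen, ble and bGH poly(A) fragments in the feature table appear to be partial matches or backbone remnants rather than functional parts.

The associated publication concerns FRET-FLIM imaging in single dendritic spines. This suggests the mEGFP-actin fusion serves as a fluorescent label, and likely a FRET donor, for following actin distribution and polymerisation in living neurons.
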