Addgene plasmid #21948: pCAG-mGFP-Actin
Depositing lab: Ryohei Yasuda. Depositing organization: Duke University. Publication: Highly sensitive and quantitative FRET-FLIM imaging in single dendritic spines using improved non-radiative YFP. Murakoshi H, Lee SJ, Yasuda R. Brain Cell Biol. 2008 Aug . 36(1-4):31-42. 10.1007/s11068-008-9024-9 PubMed 18512154.
Backbone
  Vector backbone: pCAG
  Backbone size w/o insert (bp): 5802
  Vector type: Mammalian Expression
Growth in bacteria
  Bacterial resistance: Kanamycin, 50 μg/mL
  Growth temperature: 37°C
  Growth strain: DH5alpha
  Copy number: High Copy
Gene/Insert
  Gene/Insert name: betaActin (alt name: ACTB)
  Species: H. sapiens (human)
  Insert size (bp): 1128
  Entrez Gene: ACTB (a.k.a. BKRNS, BNS, BRWS1, CSMH, DDS1, PS1TP5BP1, THC8)
  Tag / fusion protein: mEGFP (N terminal on insert)
  Cloning method: Restriction Enzyme; 5′ cloning site BglII (not destroyed); 3′ cloning site BamHI (not destroyed)
  Sequencing primers: 5′ gaccccaacgagaagcgcg
Terms and licenses: Academic/Nonprofit Terms; Industry Terms: Not Available to Industry
How to cite: pCAG-mGFP-Actin was a gift from Ryohei Yasuda (Addgene plasmid # 21948 ; http://n2t.net/addgene:21948 ; RRID:Addgene_21948)
