>Addgene plasmid #21948 | pCAG-mGFP-Actin | addgene partial sequence | sequence record 123563 | EGFP-N 5'-CGTCGCCGTCCAGCTCGACCAG-3'
CCTTGCTCACCATGGTGGCGACCGGTAGCGCTAGCCAATTCTTTGCCAAAATGATGAGACAGCACAATAA
CCAGCACGTTGCCCAGGAGCTGTAGGAAAAAGAAGAAGGCATGAACATGGTTAGCAGAGGCTCTAGCTAG
AGCCGCCGGTCACACGCCAGAAGCCGAACCCCGCCCTGCCCCGTCCCCCCCGAAGGCAGCCGTCCCCCCG
CGGACAGCCCCGAGGCTGGAGAGGGAGAAGGGGACGGCGGCGCGGCGACGCACGAAGGCCCTCCCCGCCC
ATTTCCTTCCTGCCGGCGCCGCACCGCTTCGCCCCGCGCCCGCTAGAGGGGGTGCGGCGGCGCCTCCCAG
ATTTCGGCTCCGCACAGATTTGGGACAAAGGAAGTCCCTGCGCCCTCTCGCACGATTACCATAAAAGGCA
ATGGCTGCGGC
