>Addgene plasmid #21948 | pCAG-mGFP-Actin | addgene partial sequence | sequence record 134670 | EGFP-C 5'-CATGGTCCTGCTGGAGTTCGTG-3'
TGGACGAGCTGTACAAGTCCGGACTCAGATCTCGAGCTATGGATGATGATATCGCCGCGCTCGTCGTCGA
CAACGGCTCCGGCATGTGCAAGGCCGGCTTCGCGGGCGACGATGCCCCCCGGGCCGTCTTCCCCTCCATC
GTGGGGCGCCCCAGGCACCAGGGCGTGATGGTGGGCATGGGTCAGAAGGATTCCTATGTGGGCGACGAGG
CCCAGAGCAAGAGAGGCATCCTCACCCTGAAGTACCCCATCGAGCACGGCATCGTCACCAACTGGGACGA
CATGGAGAAAATCTGGCACCACACCTTCTACAATGAGCTGCGTGTGGCTCCCGAGGAGCACCCCGTGCTG
CTGACCGAGGCCCCCCTGAACCCCAAGGCCAACCGCGAGAAGATGACCCAGATCATGTTTGAGACCTTCA
ACACCCCAGCCATGTACGTTGCTATCCAGGCTGTGCTATCCCTGTACGCCTCTGGCCGTACCACTGGCAT
CGTGATGGACTCCGGTGACGGGGTCACCCACACTGTGCCCATCTACGAGGGGTATGCCCTCCCCCATGCC
ATCCTGCGTCTGGACCTGGCTGGCCGGGACCTGACTGACTACCTCATGAAGATCCTCACCGAGCGCGGCT
ACAGCTTCACCACCACGGCCGAGCGGGAAATCGTGCGTGACATTAAGGAGAAGCTGTGCTACGTCGCCCT
GGACTTCGAGCAAGAGATGGCCACGGCTGCTTCCAGCTCCTCCCTGGAGAAGAGCTACGAGCTGCCTGAC
GGCCAGGTCATCACCATTGGCAATGAGCGGTTCCGCTGCCCTGAGGCACTCTTCCAGCCTTCCTTCCTGG
GCATGGAGTCCTGTGGCATCCACGAAACTACCTTCAACTCCATCATGAAGTGTGACGTGGACATCCGCAA
AGACCTGTACGCCAACACAGTGCTGTCTGGCGGCACCACCATGTACCCTGGCATTGCCC
